Addgene plasmid #90129: pMEnrp1bP1gfp
Purpose: Gateway Mid-entry clone containing promoter sequence specific for nrpb1b driving expression of eGFP
Depositing lab: Nathan Lawson. Depositing organization: University of Massachusetts, Worcester. Publication: Robust Identification of Developmentally Active Endothelial Enhancers in Zebrafish Using FANS-Assisted ATAC-Seq. Quillien A, Abdalla M, Yu J, Ou J, Zhu LJ, Lawson ND. Cell Rep. 2017 Jul 18;20(3):709-720. doi: 10.1016/j.celrep.2017.06.070. PubMed 28723572.
Backbone
  Vector backbone: pENTReGFP2
  Vector type: Bacterial Expression
Growth in bacteria
  Bacterial resistance: Kanamycin, 50 μg/mL
  Growth temperature: 37°C
  Growth strain: DH5alpha
  Copy number: High Copy
Gene/Insert
  Gene/Insert name: nrp1bP1Egfp
  Species: D. rerio (zebrafish)
  Tag / fusion protein: EGFP (C terminal on insert)
  Cloning method: Gibson Cloning
Terms and licenses: Academic/Nonprofit Terms; Industry Terms: Not Available to Industry
How to cite: pMEnrp1bP1gfp was a gift from Nathan Lawson (Addgene plasmid # 90129 ; http://n2t.net/addgene:90129 ; RRID:Addgene_90129)
