[The description below was written by a language model from this plasmid's Addgene catalogue record and pLannotate feature annotations shown in this document.]
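Description:
pMEnrp1bP1gfp is a Gateway middle-entry clone built on the pENTReGFP2 backbone, carrying a zebrafish (D. rerio) promoter fragment associated with nrp1b placed upstream of an EGFP coding sequence. The catalogue purpose line spells the gene "nrpb1b", whereas the plasmid and insert names point to nrp1b. The 4,329 nt plasmid is maintained in E. coli at high copy through a ColE1/pUC-type origin and is selected with kanamycin via an aminoglycoside phosphotransferase (KanR) gene. Although it is catalogued as a bacterial expression vector, its layout is that of a shuttle or entry clone rather than a plasmid meant to produce protein in bacteria.

The payload lies between attL1 and attL2, the recombination sites used in the Gateway LR reaction to move a cassette into a destination vector. Between attL1 and the start of EGFP there is roughly one kilobase of unannotated sequence. This presumably corresponds to the nrp1b P1 promoter fragment, which was inserted by Gibson cloning, though the feature table does not label it. EGFP is followed by a short multiple cloning site before attL2. No polyadenylation signal is annotated within the cassette, so one would likely be supplied by a destination or 3′ entry element. The rrnB T1 and T2 terminators upstream of attL1 insulate the insert from backbone transcription, and a T7 promoter sits just outside attL2. The small lacI and lacZα fragments are backbone remnants.

The construct's evident use is to recombine the promoter–EGFP reporter into a transgenesis vector to test regulatory activity in zebrafish. The associated publication concerns the identification of developmentally active endothelial enhancers.
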