Features (pLannotate 1.2.2; 11 found; start..end, strand, type, name):
     16..604     +  rep_origin     ori: high-copy-number ColE1/pMB1/pBR322/pUC origin of replication
    787..879     +  CDS            lacI (fragment): lac repressor; lacI; The lac repressor binds to the lac operator to inhibit transcription in E. coli. This inhibition can be relieved by adding lactose or isopropyl-β-D-thiogalactopyranoside (IPTG).
    934..961     -  terminator     rrnB T2 terminator: transcription terminator T2 from the E. coli rrnB gene
   1093..1136    +  terminator     rrnB T1 terminator: Escherichia coli rrnB; transcription terminator T1 from the E. coli rrnB gene
   1183..1219    -  CDS            lacZα (fragment): LacZα fragment of β-galactosidase; lacZ fragment
   1235..1334    +  protein_bind   attL1: mutant version of attL; recombination site for the Gateway® LR reaction LR Clonase™
   2317..3033    +  CDS            EGFP: EGFP is a basic (constitutively fluorescent) green fluorescent protein published in 1996, derived from Aequorea victoria. It is reported to be a rapidly-maturing weak dimer with moderate acid sensitivity.
   3034..3099    +  misc_feature   MCS: multiple cloning site
   3120..3219    -  protein_bind   attL2: mutant version of attL; recombination site for the Gateway® LR reaction LR Clonase™
   3237..3255    -  promoter       T7 promoter: promoter for bacteriophage T7 RNA polymerase
   3389..4198    +  CDS            KanR: aminoglycoside phosphotransferase; aph(3')-Ia; confers resistance to kanamycin in bacteria or G418 (Geneticin®) in eukaryotes
>Addgene plasmid #90129 | pMEnrp1bP1gfp | addgene full sequence | sequence record 178593 | Addgene NGS Result
GATCAAAGGATCTTCTTGAGATCCTTTTTTTCTGCGCGTAATCTGCTGCTTGCAAACAAAAAAACCACCG
CTACCAGCGGTGGTTTGTTTGCCGGATCAAGAGCTACCAACTCTTTTTCCGAAGGTAACTGGCTTCAGCA
GAGCGCAGATACCAAATACTGTTCTTCTAGTGTAGCCGTAGTTAGGCCACCACTTCAAGAACTCTGTAGC
ACCGCCTACATACCTCGCTCTGCTAATCCTGTTACCAGTGGCTGCTGCCAGTGGCGATAAGTCGTGTCTT
ACCGGGTTGGACTCAAGACGATAGTTACCGGATAAGGCGCAGCGGTCGGGCTGAACGGGGGGTTCGTGCA
CACAGCCCAGCTTGGAGCGAACGACCTACACCGAACTGAGATACCTACAGCGTGAGCTATGAGAAAGCGC
CACGCTTCCCGAAGGGAGAAAGGCGGACAGGTATCCGGTAAGCGGCAGGGTCGGAACAGGAGAGCGCACG
AGGGAGCTTCCAGGGGGAAACGCCTGGTATCTTTATAGTCCTGTCGGGTTTCGCCACCTCTGACTTGAGC
GTCGATTTTTGTGATGCTCGTCAGGGGGGCGGAGCCTATGGAAAAACGCCAGCAACGCGGCCTTTTTACG
GTTCCTGGCCTTTTGCTGGCCTTTTGCTCACATGTTCTTTCCTGCGTTATCCCCTGATTCTGTGGATAAC
CGTATTACCGCCTTTGAGTGAGCTGATACCGCTCGCCGCAGCCGAACGACCGAGCGCAGCGAGTCAGTGA
GCGAGGAAGCGGAAGAGCGCCCAATACGCAAACCGCCTCTCCCCGCGCGTTGGCCGATTCATTAATGCAG
CTGGCACGACAGGTTTCCCGACTGGAAAGCGGGCAGTGAGCGCAACGCAATTAATACGCGTACCGCTAGC
CAGGAAGAGTTTGTAGAAACGCAAAAAGGCCATCCGTCAGGATGGCCTTCTGCTTAGTTTGATGCCTGGC
AGTTTATGGCGGGCGTCCTGCCCGCCACCCTCCGGGCCGTTGCTTCACAACGTTCAAATCCGCTCCCGGC
GGATTTGTCCTACTCAGGAGAGCGTTCACCGACAAACAACAGATAAAACGAAAGGCCCAGTCTTCCGACT
GAGCCTTTCGTTTTATTTGATGCCTGGCAGTTCCCTACTCTCGCGTTAACGCTAGCATGGATGTTTTCCC
AGTCACGACGTTGTAAAACGACGGCCAGTCTTAAGCTCGGGCCCCAAATAATGATTTTATTTTGACTGAT
AGTGACCTGTTCGTTGCAACAAATTGATGAGCAATGCTTTTTTATAATGCCAACTTTGTACAAAAAAGCA
GGCTCGCTAAATGACATGTGTGATATTAACTCAACAGTGACATGCTTGCTTTCCTGCACCTATTAATGGA
TTAAGACTGCACATATTTTTTATTTTATTTTACTATGTGAATTGGGTAAGCTTAACTGACAGTAGTGTAT
GTGTGTGAATGAGAGTGTATGGATGTTTCCCAATGATGGGTTGCAGCTGGAAGAATAATTATTAATATTA
TTTAGATCAGAGCAAACTATTTTTAACTATTAGAGGACATACCCCTTCCTTCACCCCCATATATCTTGTT
TTGATGTTTGCCAGGGAGGATCAAGCATTACTTAGGGGGTCAGACCCCCCCCCCTCCCCCCATTCACATT
CTGACTTAGAGTAAAATATCTAACTTGTAATGTTAGTGTTTACTGAAACCTTATTTGAAAATGCAGTTAT
TAACATATACAACAGATGCGTAAACAAACATACCTCAACTTTTTTATTGACTTCTTCTTAGGTTGTCACG
TTAATTGGGGGTGCCAAACCCCTCATTTCTCTGCACTGCGCTCCCACGCAGAGGAGCGCGAAGTCTCTCT
GGTTTGGCCCCCGGTCTCCGTGTCTGGTTGGCAGAGAGAGACAGCGCGTCGGTCTCTGCCTGGAAGGGGT
GAGAGGGTTTGCTCGTTTCCAGTCCTGCCCATTTTCTCTCAAGGAGGAGGAACGGGAGCAACCAGTGCTG
CCGAGAGTTTTGACACCCTCAGTCTTCATATCGGATGCTGACACCTTCGCACTAGTGAGAACCTGCTAAA
TATACCCAGCAGTGCCCGTGTACGCGCGACACAGAGGACGGAAATCAGTCATATATTAGGGAGTGACCCG
ACTGCTGAAGCGCCCGCAGACAGCGAGCCGAGCCCAGGACGCGCTGTCAAGCATCTCCAACACTTCGGAT
TATGAAATTGAAGCAAACACAGCAGTGGCGGTGACTCTACGAGAATCTCCCGCTTTCCAGGGTTGTGATC
GCCACCATGGTGAGCAAGGGCGAGGAGCTGTTCACCGGGGTGGTGCCCATCCTGGTCGAGCTGGACGGCG
ACGTAAACGGCCACAAGTTCAGCGTGTCCGGCGAGGGCGAGGGCGATGCCACCTACGGCAAGCTGACCCT
GAAGTTCATCTGCACCACCGGCAAGCTGCCCGTGCCCTGGCCCACCCTCGTGACCACCCTGACCTACGGC
GTGCAGTGCTTCAGCCGCTACCCCGACCACATGAAGCAGCACGACTTCTTCAAGTCCGCCATGCCCGAAG
GCTACGTCCAGGAGCGCACCATCTTCTTCAAGGACGACGGCAACTACAAGACCCGCGCCGAGGTGAAGTT
CGAGGGCGACACCCTGGTGAACCGCATCGAGCTGAAGGGCATCGACTTCAAGGAGGACGGCAACATCCTG
GGGCACAAGCTGGAGTACAACTACAACAGCCACAACGTCTATATCATGGCCGACAAGCAGAAGAACGGCA
TCAAGGTGAACTTCAAGATCCGCCACAACATCGAGGACGGCAGCGTGCAGCTCGCCGACCACTACCAGCA
GAACACCCCCATCGGCGACGGCCCCGTGCTGCTGCCCGACAACCACTACCTGAGCACCCAGTCCGCCCTG
AGCAAAGACCCCAACGAGAAGCGCGATCACATGGTCCTGCTGGAGTTCGTGACCGCCGCCGGGATCACTC
TCGGCATGGACGAGCTGTACAAGTCCGGACTCAGATCTCGAGCTCAAGCTTCGAATTCTGCAGTCGACGG
TACCGCGGGCCCGGGATCCACCGGATCTAGATAACTGATACCCAGCTTTCTTGTACAAAGTTGGCATTAT
AAGAAAGCATTGCTTATCAATTTGTTGCAACGAACAGGTCACTATCAGTCAAAATAAAATCATTATTTGC
CATCCAGCTGATATCCCCTATAGTGAGTCGTATTACATGGTCATAGCTGTTTCCTGGCAGCTCTGGCCCG
TGTCTCAAAATCTCTGATGTTACATTGCACAAGATAAAAATATATCATCATGAACAATAAAACTGTCTGC
TTACATAAACAGTAATACAAGGGGTGTTATGAGCCATATTCAACGGGAAACGTCGAGGCCGCGATTAAAT
TCCAACATGGATGCTGATTTATATGGGTATAAATGGGCTCGCGATAATGTCGGGCAATCAGGTGCGACAA
TCTATCGCTTGTATGGGAAGCCCGATGCGCCAGAGTTGTTTCTGAAACATGGCAAAGGTAGCGTTGCCAA
TGATGTTACAGATGAGATGGTCAGACTAAACTGGCTGACGGAATTTATGCCTCTTCCGACCATCAAGCAT
TTTATCCGTACTCCTGATGATGCATGGTTACTCACCACTGCGATCCCCGGAAAAACAGCATTCCAGGTAT
TAGAAGAATATCCTGATTCAGGTGAAAATATTGTTGATGCGCTGGCAGTGTTCCTGCGCCGGTTGCATTC
GATTCCTGTTTGTAATTGTCCTTTTAACAGCGATCGCGTATTTCGTCTCGCTCAGGCGCAATCACGAATG
AATAACGGTTTGGTTGATGCGAGTGATTTTGATGACGAGCGTAATGGCTGGCCTGTTGAACAAGTCTGGA
AAGAAATGCATAAACTTTTGCCATTCTCACCGGATTCAGTCGTCACTCATGGTGATTTCTCACTTGATAA
CCTTATTTTTGACGAGGGGAAATTAATAGGTTGTATTGATGTTGGACGAGTCGGAATCGCAGACCGATAC
CAGGATCTTGCCATCCTATGGAACTGCCTCGGTGAGTTTTCTCCTTCATTACAGAAACGGCTTTTTCAAA
AATATGGTATTGATAATCCTGATATGAATAAATTGCAGTTTCATTTGATGCTCGATGAGTTTTTCTAATC
AGAATTGGTTAATTGGTTGTAACACTGGCAGAGCATTACGCTGACTTGACGGGACGGCGCAAGCTCATGA
CCAAAATCCCTTAACGTGAGTTACGCGTCGTTCCACTGAGCGTCAGACCCCGTAGAAAA
